>Addgene plasmid #19695 | TLD_009 | depositor full sequence | sequence record 9018 | Author sequence
TCGCGCGTTTCGGTGATGACGGTGAAAACCTCTGACACATGCAGCTCCCGGAGACGGTCACAGCTTGTCT
GTAAGCGGATGCCGGGAGCAGACAAGCCCGTCAGGGCGCGTCAGCGGGTGTTGGCGGGTGTCGGGGCTGG
CTTAACTATGCGGCATCAGAGCAGATTGTACTGAGAGTGCACCATATGCGGTGTGAAATACCGCACAGAT
GCGTAAGGAGAAAATACCGCATCAGGCGCCATTCGCCATTCAGGCTGCGCAACTGTTGGGAAGGGCGATC
GGTGCGGGCCTCTTCGCTATTACGCCAGCTGGCGAAAGGGGGATGTGCTGCAAGGCGATTAAGTTGGGTA
ACGCCAGGGTTTTCCCAGTCACGACGTTGTAAAACGACGGCCAGTGAATTATCCTGCTCCCTGCTTGTGT
GTTGGAGGTCGCTGAGTAGTGCGCGAGCAAAATTTAAGCTACAACAAGGCAAGGCTTGACCGACAATTGC
ATGAAGAATCTGCTTAGGGTTAGGCGTTTTGCGCTGCTTCGCGATGTACGGGCCAGATATACGCGTATCT
GAGGGGACTAGGGTGTGTTTAGGCGAAAAGCGGGGCTTCGGTTGTACGCGGTTAGGAGTCCCCTCAGGAT
ATAGTAGTTTCGCTTTTGCATAGGGAGGGGGAAATGTAGTCTTATGCAATACTCTTGTAGTCTTGCAACA
TGGTAACGATGAGTTAGCAACATGCCTTACAAGGAGAGAAAAAGCACCGTGCATGCCGATTGGTGGAAGT
AAGGTGGTACGATCGTGCCTTATTAGGAAGGCAACAGACGGGTCTGACATGGATTGGACGAACCACTGAA
TTCCGCATTGCAGAGATATTGTATTTAAGTGCCTAGCTCGATACAATAAACGCCATTTGACCATTCACCA
CATTGGTGTGCACCAGATCTAAGCTTGGACAAACTACCTACAGAGATTTAAAGCTCTAAGGTAAATATAA
AATTTACTAGGTTGTGGAATTGTGAGCGCTCACAATTCCACAGTCGACCCTAGGTTGTGGAATTGTGAGC
GCTCACAATTCCACAGTCGACCCTAGGTTGTGGAATTGTGAGCGCTCACAATTCCACAGTCGACCCTAGT
GTATAATGTGTTAAACTACGGATCCGTCTCCCATTAGGCCTACAATGGTGAGACAAGTAGCCAACAGGGA
AGGGTTGCAAATATCATTTGGGCACACCTATGATAATATTGATGAAGCAGACAGTATTCAGCAAGTAACT
GAGAGGTGGGAAGCTCAAAGCCAAAGTCCTAATGTGCAGTCAGGTGAATTTATTGAAAAATTTGAGGCTC
CTGGTGGTGCAAATCAAAGAACTGCTCCTCAGGGATCCTAATTGTTTGTGTATTTTAGATTCCAACCAAG
CTTGCGGCCGCTCAGGAGCTAAGGAATTGATCCTCTAGAGTCGACCTGCAGCACAACCATGGTGAGCAAG
GGCGAGGAGCTGTTCACCGGGGTGGTGCCCATCCTGGTCGAGCTGGACGGCGACGTAAACGGCCACAAGT
TCAGCGTGTCCGGCGAGGGCGAGGGCGATGCCACCTACGGCAAGCTGACCCTGAAGTTCATCTGCACCAC
CGGCAAGCTGCCCGTGCCCTGGCCCACCCTCGTGACCACCCTGACCTACGGCGTGCAGTGCTTCAGCCGC
TACCCCGACCACATGAAGCAGCACGACTTCTTCAAGTCCGCCATGCCCGAAGGCTACGTCCAGGAGCGCA
CCATCTTCTTCAAGGACGACGGCAACTACAAGACCCGCGCCGAGGTGAAGTTCGAGGGCGACACCCTGGT
GAACCGCATCGAGCTGAAGGGCATCGACTTCAAGGAGGACGGCAACATCCTGGGGCACAAGCTGGAGTAC
AACTACAACAGCCACAACGTCTATATCATGGCCGACAAGCAGAAGAACGGCATCAAGGTGAACTTCAAGA
TCCGCCACAACATCGAGGACGGCAGCGTGCAGCTCGCCGACCACTACCAGCAGAACACCCCCATCGGCGA
CGGCCCCGTGCTGCTGCCCGACAACCACTACCTGAGCACCCAGTCCGCCCTGAGCAAAGACCCCAACGAG
AAGCGCGATCACATGGTCCTGCTGGAGTTCGTGACCGCCGCCGGGATCACTCTCGGCATGGACGAGCTGT
ACAAGTAAAGCGGCCGCGACTCTAGATCATAATCAGCCATACCACATTTGTAGAGGTTTTACTTGCTTTA
AAAAACCTCCCACACCTCCCCCTGAACCTGAAACATAAAATGAATGCAATTGTTGTTGTTAACTTGTTTA
TTGCAGCTTATAATGGTTACAAATAAAGCAATAGCATCACAAATTTCACAAATAAAGCATTTTTTTCACT
GCAAGCTTGGCGTAATCATGGTCATAGCTGTTTCCTGTGTGAAATTGTTATCCGCTCACAATTCCACACA
ACATACGAGCCGGAAGCATAAAGTGTAAAGCCTGGGGTGCCTAATGAGTGAGCTAACTCACATTAATTGC
GTTGCGCTCACTGCCCGCTTTCCAGTCGGGAAACCTGTCGTGCCAGCTGCATTAATGAATCGGCCAACGC
GCGGGGAGAGGCGGTTTGCGTATTGGGCGCTCTTCCGCTTCCTCGCTCACTGACTCGCTGCGCTCGGTCG
TTCGGCTGCGGCGAGCGGTATCAGCTCACTCAAAGGCGGTAATACGGTTATCCACAGAATCAGGGGATAA
CGCAGGAAAGAACATGTGAGCAAAAGGCCAGCAAAAGGCCAGGAACCGTAAAAAGGCCGCGTTGCTGGCG
TTTTTCCATAGGCTCCGCCCCCCTGACGAGCATCACAAAAATCGACGCTCAAGTCAGAGGTGGCGAAACC
CGACAGGACTATAAAGATACCAGGCGTTTCCCCCTGGAAGCTCCCTCGTGCGCTCTCCTGTTCCGACCCT
GCCGCTTACCGGATACCTGTCCGCCTTTCTCCCTTCGGGAAGCGTGGCGCTTTCTCATAGCTCACGCTGT
AGGTATCTCAGTTCGGTGTAGGTCGTTCGCTCCAAGCTGGGCTGTGTGCACGAACCCCCCGTTCAGCCCG
ACCGCTGCGCCTTATCCGGTAACTATCGTCTTGAGTCCAACCCGGTAAGACACGACTTATCGCCACTGGC
AGCAGCCACTGGTAACAGGATTAGCAGAGCGAGGTATGTAGGCGGTGCTACAGAGTTCTTGAAGTGGTGG
CCTAACTACGGCTACACTAGAAGAACAGTATTTGGTATCTGCGCTCTGCTGAAGCCAGTTACCTTCGGAA
AAAGAGTTGGTAGCTCTTGATCCGGCAAACAAACCACCGCTGGTAGCGGTGGTTTTTTTGTTTGCAAGCA
GCAGATTACGCGCAGAAAAAAAGGATCTCAAGAAGATCCTTTGATCTTTTCTACGGGGTCTGACGCTCAG
TGGAACGAAAACTCACGTTAAGGGATTTTGGTCATGAGATTATCAAAAAGGATCTTCACCTAGATCCTTT
TAAATTAAAAATGAAGTTTTAAATCAATCTAAAGTATATATGAGTAAACTTGGTCTGACAGTTACCAATG
CTTAATCAGTGAGGCACCTATCTCAGCGATCTGTCTATTTCGTTCATCCATAGTTGCCTGACTCCCCGTC
GTGTAGATAACTACGATACGGGAGGGCTTACCATCTGGCCCCAGTGCTGCAATGATACCGCGAGACCCAC
GCTCACCGGCTCCAGATTTATCAGCAATAAACCAGCCAGCCGGAAGGGCCGAGCGCAGAAGTGGTCCTGC
AACTTTATCCGCCTCCATCCAGTCTATTAATTGTTGCCGGGAAGCTAGAGTAAGTAGTTCGCCAGTTAAT
AGTTTGCGCAACGTTGTTGCCATTGCTACAGGCATCGTGGTGTCACGCTCGTCGTTTGGTATGGCTTCAT
TCAGCTCCGGTTCCCAACGATCAAGGCGAGTTACATGATCCCCCATGTTGTGCAAAAAAGCGGTTAGCTC
CTTCGGTCCTCCGATCGTTGTCAGAAGTAAGTTGGCCGCAGTGTTATCACTCATGGTTATGGCAGCACTG
CATAATTCTCTTACTGTCATGCCATCCGTAAGATGCTTTTCTGTGACTGGTGAGTACTCAACCAAGTCAT
TCTGAGAATAGTGTATGCGGCGACCGAGTTGCTCTTGCCCGGCGTCAATACGGGATAATACCGCGCCACA
TAGCAGAACTTTAAAAGTGCTCATCATTGGAAAACGTTCTTCGGGGCGAAAACTCTCAAGGATCTTACCG
CTGTTGAGATCCAGTTCGATGTAACCCACTCGTGCACCCAACTGATCTTCAGCATCTTTTACTTTCACCA
GCGTTTCTGGGTGAGCAAAAACAGGAAGGCAAAATGCCGCAAAAAAGGGAATAAGGGCGACACGGAAATG
TTGAATACTCATACTCTTCCTTTTTCAATATTATTGAAGCATTTATCAGGGTTATTGTCTCATGAGCGGA
TACATATTTGAATGTATTTAGAAAAATAAACAAATAGGGGTTCCGCGCACATTTCCCCGAAAAGTGCCAC
CTGACGTCTAAGAAACCATTATTATCATGACATTAACCTATAAAAATAGGCGTATCACGAGGCCCTTTCG
TC
Features (pLannotate 1.2.2; 23 found; start..end, strand, type, name):
    137..236     +  misc_feature   bom (fragment): basis of mobility region from pBR322
    242..399     -  CDS            lacZα (fragment): LacZα fragment of β-galactosidase; lacZ fragment
    534..627     +  ncRNA          Retro dr1: Accession: RF00214 - Retrovirus direct repeat 1 (dr1)
    663..924     +  promoter       RSV promoter: Rous sarcoma virus enhancer/promoter
    935..985     +  intron         large T intron (fragment): SV40 (simian virus 40) large T antigen intron
    998..1017    +  protein_bind   lac operator (symmetric): The lac repressor binds to the lac operator to inhibit transcription in E. coli. This inhibition can be relieved by adding lactose or isopropyl-β-D-thiogalactopyranoside (IPTG). The symmetric lac operator was optimized for tight binding of lac repressor. lac repressor encoded by lacI
   1041..1060    +  protein_bind   lac operator (symmetric): The lac repressor binds to the lac operator to inhibit transcription in E. coli. This inhibition can be relieved by adding lactose or isopropyl-β-D-thiogalactopyranoside (IPTG). The symmetric lac operator was optimized for tight binding of lac repressor. lac repressor encoded by lacI
   1084..1103    +  protein_bind   lac operator (symmetric): The lac repressor binds to the lac operator to inhibit transcription in E. coli. This inhibition can be relieved by adding lactose or isopropyl-β-D-thiogalactopyranoside (IPTG). The symmetric lac operator was optimized for tight binding of lac repressor. lac repressor encoded by lacI
   1118..1139    +  intron         small t intron (fragment): SV40 (simian virus 40) small t antigen intron
   1147..1362    +  CDS            VP2_SV40 (fragment): Experimental evidence at protein level: Swiss-Prot protein existence level 1. Isoform VP4 is a viroporin inducing perforation of cellular membranes to trigger virus progeny release. Forms pores of 3 nm inner diameter. VP4 is expressed about 24 hours after the late structural proteins and is not incorporated into the mature virion. From Simian virus 40 (SV40).
   1368..1388    +  intron         small t intron (fragment): SV40 (simian virus 40) small t antigen intron
   1429..1451    +  misc_feature   MCS (fragment): pUC18/19 multiple cloning site
   1459..2178    +  CDS            EGFP: the original enhanced GFP (Yang et al., 1996) mammalian codon-optimized
   2195..2278    +  CDS            large T antigen (fragment): large T antigen from SV40 (simian virus 40)
   2301..2382    +  polyA_signal   SV40 poly(A) signal: SV40 polyadenylation signal
   2425..2441    -  protein_bind   lac operator: The lac repressor binds to the lac operator to inhibit transcription in E. coli. This inhibition can be relieved by adding lactose or isopropyl-β-D-thiogalactopyranoside (IPTG). lac repressor encoded by lacI
   2449..2479    -  promoter       lac promoter: promoter for the E. coli lac operon
   2494..2515    -  protein_bind   CAP binding site: CAP binding activates transcription in the presence of cAMP. E. coli catabolite activator protein
   2528..2620    -  CDS            lacI (fragment): lac repressor; lacI; The lac repressor binds to the lac operator to inhibit transcription in E. coli. This inhibition can be relieved by adding lactose or isopropyl-β-D-thiogalactopyranoside (IPTG).
   2803..3391    -  rep_origin     ori: high-copy-number ColE1/pMB1/pBR322/pUC origin of replication
   3562..4422    -  CDS            AmpR: β-lactamase; bla; confers resistance to ampicillin, carbenicillin, and related antibiotics
   4423..4527    -  promoter       AmpR promoter: bla
   4622..35      +  CDS            rop (fragment) (across the origin): Rop protein, which maintains plasmids at low copy number; rop
