[The description below was written by a language model from this plasmid's Addgene catalogue record and pLannotate feature annotations shown in this document.]
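Description:
TLD_009 is a mammalian expression and synthetic-biology plasmid from a published set of constructs used to build a tunable genetic switch combining RNAi with repressor proteins. The catalogue lists its backbone as LTRi and its insert as EGFP. The stated insert size of 4,622 bp equals the length of the full depositor sequence, so it appears to describe the whole plasmid rather than the EGFP cassette alone. It is propagated in E. coli through a ColE1/pMB1-type origin and selected with ampicillin via the β-lactamase gene and its native promoter. The annotation labels this origin as high-copy, but the catalogue records the plasmid as low copy. Fragments of bom, rop, lacZα, lacI and the bacterial lac promoter/operator region are also annotated and look like remnants of the parental cloning vectors. No mammalian selection marker is annotated.

The payload is a Lac repressor-controllable EGFP reporter unit. A Rous sarcoma virus enhancer/promoter is followed by SV40-derived intron fragments that flank three copies of the symmetric lac operator, a variant optimised for tight repressor binding. Downstream lie a short polylinker remnant, the mammalian codon-optimised EGFP coding sequence and an SV40 polyadenylation signal. Placing operators within the intron region between promoter and reporter allows LacI, supplied from another construct since only a small lacI fragment is present here, to block EGFP transcription, with IPTG relieving that block. No shRNA cassette or tet-responsive element is annotated, so this plasmid appears to carry only the repressor-regulated reporter module, suited to testing transcriptional repression and induction by fluorescence in mammalian cells.
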