Addgene plasmid #19695: TLD_009
Depositing lab: James Collins. Publication: A tunable genetic switch based on RNAi and repressor proteins for regulating gene expression in mammalian cells. Deans TL, Cantor CR, Collins JJ. Cell. 2007 Jul 27. 130(2):363-72. 10.1016/j.cell.2007.05.045 PubMed 17662949.
Backbone
  Vector backbone: LTRi
  Vector type: Mammalian Expression, Synthetic Biology
Growth in bacteria
  Bacterial resistance: Ampicillin, 100 μg/mL
  Growth temperature: 37°C
  Growth strain: DH5alpha
  Growth instructions: Stratagene SURE Very low copy: TLD recommends Megapreps
  Copy number: Low Copy
Gene/Insert
  Gene/Insert name: EGFP
  Insert size (bp): 4622
  Cloning method: Restriction Enzyme
  Sequencing primers: 5′ pREP_fwd; 3′ M13_puc-rev
Terms and licenses: Academic/Nonprofit Terms; Industry Terms: Not Available to Industry
How to cite: TLD_009 was a gift from James Collins (Addgene plasmid # 19695 ; http://n2t.net/addgene:19695 ; RRID:Addgene_19695)
