>Addgene plasmid #19695 | TLD_009 | addgene partial sequence | sequence record 25364 | 19695 with pREP-fwd
GTGCNCCNGATCTAAGCTTGGACAAACTACCTACAGAGATTTAAAGCTCTAAGGTAAATATAAAATTTAC
TAGGTTGTGGAATTGTGAGCGCTCACAATTCCACAGTCGACCCTAGGTTGTGGAATGTTAAACTACGGAT
CCGTCTCCCATTAGGCCTACAATGGTGAGACAAGTAGCCAACAGGGAAGGGTTGCAAATATCATTTGGGC
ACACCTATGATAATATTGATGAAGCAGACAGTATTCAGCAAGTAACTGAGAGGTGGGAAGCTCAAAGCCA
AAGTCCTAATGTGCAGTCAGGTGAATTTATTGAAAAATTTGAGGCTCCTGGTGGTGCAAATCAAAGAACT
GCTCCTCAGGGATCCTAATTGTTTGTGTATTTTAGATTCCAACCAAGCTTGCGGCCGCTCAGGAGCTAAG
GAATTGATCCTCTAGAGTCGACCTGCAGCACAACCATGGTGAGCAAGGGCGAGGAGCTGTTCACCGGGGT
GGTGCCCATCCTGGTCGAGCTGGACGGCGACGTAAACGGCCACAAGTTCAGCGTGTCCGGCGAGGGCGAG
GGCGATGCCACCTACGGCAAGCTGACCCTGAAGTTCATCTGCACCACCGGCAAGCTGCCCGTGCCCTGGC
CCACCCTCGTGACCACCCTGACCTACGGCGTGCAGTGCTTCAGCCGCTACCCCGACCACATGAAGCAGCA
CGACTTCTTCAAGTCCGCCATGCCCGAAGGNTACGTCCAGGAGCGCACCATCTTCTTCAAGGACGANGGC
AACTACAAGACCCGCGCCGAN
